Addgene plasmid #32280: TALEN1257
Depositing lab: Keith Joung. Depositing organization: Massachusetts General Hospital. Publication: Targeted gene disruption in somatic zebrafish cells using engineered TALENs. Sander JD, Cade L, Khayter C, Reyon D, Peterson RT, Joung JK, Yeh JR. Nat Biotechnol. 2011 Aug 5;29(8):697-8. doi: 10.1038/nbt.1934. PubMed 21822241.
Backbone
  Vector backbone: JDS78
  Vector type: Mammalian Expression ; T7
Growth in bacteria
  Bacterial resistance: Ampicillin, 100 μg/mL
  Growth temperature: 37°C
  Growth strain: XL1 Blue
  Copy number: High Copy
Gene/Insert
  Gene/Insert name: TAL array targeting hey2 (alt names: hey2_R (TAL 1257); hey2)
  Species: D. rerio (zebrafish)
  Entrez Gene: hey2 (a.k.a. grl, zgc:136746)
  Tag / fusion protein: 3X FLAG (N terminal on backbone); WT FOKI (C terminal on backbone)
  Cloning method: Restriction Enzyme; 5′ cloning site NA (unknown if destroyed); 3′ cloning site NA (unknown if destroyed)
  Sequencing primers: 5′ CMV-f; 3′ BGH rev
Terms and licenses: Academic/Nonprofit Terms; Industry Terms: Not Available to Industry
Depositor comments: TAL N-terminal: ∆152 (Miller et al. 2011) TAL C-terminus: +63 (Miller et al. 2011) FOKI: WT
How to cite: TALEN1257 was a gift from Keith Joung (Addgene plasmid # 32280 ; http://n2t.net/addgene:32280 ; RRID:Addgene_32280)
