[The description below was written by a language model from this plasmid's Addgene catalogue record.]
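Description:
TALEN1257 is a TALE nuclease expression plasmid built on the JDS78 backbone, catalogued as a mammalian expression vector that also carries a T7 element, which would allow in vitro transcription of the coding region into mRNA. It is maintained in E. coli as a high-copy plasmid under ampicillin selection. No feature table is given, so the promoter and polyadenylation signal are not explicitly recorded. However, the listed sequencing primers (CMV forward and BGH reverse) suggest that the open reading frame lies between a CMV promoter and a BGH terminator.

The insert is an engineered TAL effector repeat array designed to recognise a site in the zebrafish hey2 gene (also known as grl). Its alternative name, hey2_R, suggests that it is the right-hand monomer of a TALEN pair. The array is cloned into a backbone-encoded framework that supplies an N-terminal 3X FLAG tag for detection, a TAL N-terminal segment truncated at Δ152, a TAL C-terminal segment of +63 residues, and a C-terminal wild-type FokI cleavage domain. FokI must dimerise to cut DNA, so this construct is meant to be used with a partner TALEN that binds the opposite half-site. When both bind, the two nuclease domains meet over the intervening spacer and make a double-strand break, and error-prone repair of that break can introduce indels that disrupt the gene. The associated work used such engineered TALENs for targeted gene disruption in somatic zebrafish cells. The record does not state the exact target sequence or the repeat composition of the array.
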