>Addgene plasmid #32280 | TALEN1257 | addgene partial sequence | sequence record 38067 | CMV-F 5'-CGCAAATGGGCGGTAGGCGTG-3'
ATCGAAATTAATACGACTCACCTATAGGGAGACCCAAGCTGGCTAGCACCATGGACTACAAAGACCATGA
CGGTGATTATAAAGATCATGACATCGATTACAAGGATGACGATGACAAGATGGCCCCCAAGAAGAAGAGG
AAGGTGGGCATTCACCGCGGGGTACCTATGGTGGACTTGAGGACACTCGGTTATTCGCAACAGCAACAGG
AGAAAATCAAGCCTAAGGTCAGGAGCACCGTCGCGCAACACCACGAGGCGCTTGTGGGGCATGGCTTCAC
TCATGCGCATATTGTCGCGCTTTCACAGCACCCTGCGGCGCTTGGGACGGTGGCTGTCAAATACCAAGAT
ATGATTGCGGCCCTGCCCGAAGCCACGCACGAGGCAATTGTAGGGGTCGGTAAACAGTGGTCGGGAGCGC
GAGCACTTGAGGCGCTGCTGACTGTGGCGGGTGAGCTTAGGGGGCCTCCGCTCCAGCTCGACACCGGGCA
GCTGCTGAAGATCGCGAAGAGAGGGGGAGTAACAGCGGTAGAGGCAGTGCACGCCTGGCGCAATGCGCTC
ACCGGGGCCCCCTTGAACCTGACCCCAGACCAGGTAGTCGCAATCGCGTCAAACGGAGGGGGAAAGCAAG
CCCTGGAAACCGTGCAAAGGTTGTTGCCGGTCCTTTGTCAAGACCACGGCCTTACACCGGAGCAAGTCGT
GGCCATTGCAAGCAATGGGGGTGGCAAACAGGCTCTTGAGACGGTTCAGAGACTTCTCCCAGTTCTCTGT
CAAGCCCACGGGCTGACTCCCGATCAA
