>Addgene plasmid #32280 | TALEN1257 | addgene partial sequence | sequence record 38510 | BGH-rev 5'-TAGAAGGCACAGTCGAGG-3'
GATGACCGGTACGCGTAGAATCGAGACCGAGGAGAGGGTTAGGGATAGGCTTACCTTCGAAGGGCCCTTA
AAAGTTTATCTCGCCGTTATTAAATTTCCGTCTGACTTCCTCTAAGGTTAATGTGCCGGCTTTAATCATT
TCTCCACCAATTAAAAGCTCTTCTACACTAAGAACAGCTCCATTACAATTAGTGATATGATTTAATCGTG
TAAGCTGAGCTTTGTAGTTTCCTTTAAAGTGACCACTCACAAATAAAAACTTAAATTCCGTTACAGAAGA
TGGATAGACTTTCCACCATTCATTAGGGTTGATATGTTTGTTTCGTGTTTGATTTTCTTCGACATATCGT
TGCATTTCATCTGCTTGGCCAATTGGCAGATTATAACCTCCGCTATAAGCTTTAGTATCCACGATCACAC
CGTAATCAATAGGAGATCCGACAGTATAAATTGCTCCGTCCGGTTTCCTTGATCCACCCAAATGTTTACC
TCTATATCCATAAACTTTCATAAAAAATTCCATTACCTTCATTTCAAGAATTCTATCCTGAGTGGAATTT
CTGGCAATTTCAATTAATTCAATATATTCATGAGGCACATATTTCAATTTATGACGAAGTTCAGATTTCT
TCTCCTCCAGTTCACTTTTGACTAGTTGGGATCCCGCGACTCGATGGGAAGTTCTCTCGGGAATCCGCCG
GTTGGTTCTTTTGATCAATGCGGGAGCATGAGGCAGACCCTTTTTGACTGCATCGAGCGCGGGTCGTCCA
CCAAGACATGCCAACGCCACCAGATGGTCATTCGTTAACGCAGCCAACGCGGGATCGGGCCTGGACAATT
GGGCTACGATGGACTCCAAGGCTGGCCGTCCTCCCCCATTAGAAGCAATGGCGACCACCTGTTCGGGTGT
CAGTC
