LOCUS       Exported 8058 bp ds-DNA circular SYN 13-MAY-2021
DEFINITION  synthetic circular DNA
ACCESSION   .
VERSION     .
KEYWORDS    TALEN1257
SOURCE      synthetic DNA construct
  ORGANISM  synthetic DNA construct
REFERENCE   1 (bases 1 to 8058)
  AUTHORS   Sander JD, Cade L, Khayter C, Reyon D, Peterson RT, Joung JK, Yeh JR
  TITLE     Targeted gene disruption in somatic zebrafish cells using engineered
            TALENs.
  JOURNAL   Nat Biotechnol. 2011 Aug 5;29(8):697-8. doi: 10.1038/nbt.1934.
  PUBMED    21822241
REFERENCE   2 (bases 1 to 8058)
  AUTHORS   .
  TITLE     Direct Submission
  JOURNAL   Exported May 13, 2021 from SnapGene Server 1.1.58
            http://www.snapgene.com
FEATURES             Location/Qualifiers
     source          1..8058
                     /organism="synthetic DNA construct"
                     /mol_type="other DNA"
     primer_bind     complement(44..63)
                     /label=pRS-marker
                     /note="pRS vectors, use to sequence yeast selectable
                     marker"
     enhancer        235..614
                     /label=CMV enhancer
                     /note="human cytomegalovirus immediate early enhancer"
     promoter        615..818
                     /label=CMV promoter
                     /note="human cytomegalovirus (CMV) immediate early
                     promoter"
     primer_bind     769..789
                     /label=CMV-F
                     /note="Human CMV immediate early promoter, forward primer"
     primer_bind     863..882
                     /label=T7
                     /note="T7 promoter, forward primer"
     promoter        863..881
                     /label=T7 promoter
                     /note="promoter for bacteriophage T7 RNA polymerase"
     CDS             907..972
                     /codon_start=1
                     /product="three tandem FLAG(R) epitope tags, followed by an
                     enterokinase cleavage site"
                     /label=3xFLAG
                     /translation="DYKDHDGDYKDHDIDYKDDDDK"
     CDS             979..999
                     /codon_start=1
                     /product="nuclear localization signal of SV40 (simian virus
                     40) large T antigen"
                     /label=SV40 NLS
                     /translation="PKKKRKV"
     CDS             3319..3906
                     /codon_start=1
                     /product="nonspecific DNA cleavage domain of the FokI
                     endonuclease (Li et al., 1992)"
                     /label=FokI cleavage domain
                     /note="must dimerize to be catalytically active"
                     /translation="QLVKSELEEKKSELRHKLKYVPHEYIELIEIARNSTQDRILEMKV
                     MEFFMKVYGYRGKHLGGSRKPDGAIYTVGSPIDYGVIVDTKAYSGGYNLPIGQADEMQR
                     YVEENQTRNKHINPNEWWKVYPSSVTEFKFLFVSGHFKGNYKAQLTRLNHITNCNGAVL
                     SVEELLIGGEMIKAGTLTLEEVRRKFNNGEINF"
     CDS             3922..3963
                     /codon_start=1
                     /product="epitope tag from simian virus 5"
                     /label=V5 tag
                     /translation="GKPIPNPLLGLDST"
     CDS             3973..3990
                     /codon_start=1
                     /product="6xHis affinity tag"
                     /label=6xHis
                     /translation="HHHHHH"
     primer_bind     complement(4013..4030)
                     /label=BGH-rev
                     /note="Bovine growth hormone terminator, reverse primer.
                     Also called BGH reverse"
     polyA_signal    4019..4243
                     /label=bGH poly(A) signal
                     /note="bovine growth hormone polyadenylation signal"
     rep_origin      4289..4717
                     /direction=RIGHT
                     /label=f1 ori
                     /note="f1 bacteriophage origin of replication; arrow
                     indicates direction of (+) strand synthesis"
     primer_bind     complement(4376..4395)
                     /label=F1ori-R
                     /note="F1 origin, reverse primer"
     primer_bind     4586..4607
                     /label=F1ori-F
                     /note="F1 origin, forward primer"
     primer_bind     complement(4726..4746)
                     /label=pBABE 3'
                     /note="SV40 enhancer, reverse primer for pBABE vectors"
     promoter        4731..5061
                     /label=SV40 promoter
                     /note="SV40 enhancer and early promoter"
     rep_origin      4912..5047
                     /label=SV40 ori
                     /note="SV40 origin of replication"
     primer_bind     4974..4993
                     /label=SV40pro-F
                     /note="SV40 promoter/origin, forward primer"
     promoter        5109..5156
                     /label=EM7 promoter
                     /note="synthetic bacterial promoter "
     CDS             5175..5573
                     /codon_start=1
                     /gene="Aspergillus terreus BSD"
                     /product="blasticidin S deaminase"
                     /label=BSD
                     /note="confers resistance to blasticidin"
                     /translation="MAKPLSQEESTLIERATATINSIPISEDYSVASAALSSDGRIFTG
                     VNVYHFTGGPCAELVVLGTAAAAAAGNLTCIVAIGNENRGILSPCGRCRQVLLDLHPGI
                     KAIVKDSDGQPTAVGIRELLPSGYVWEG"
     polyA_signal    5731..5852
                     /label=SV40 poly(A) signal
                     /note="SV40 polyadenylation signal"
     primer_bind     complement(5768..5787)
                     /label=SV40pA-R
                     /note="SV40 polyA, reverse primer"
     primer_bind     5822..5841
                     /label=EBV-rev
                     /note="SV40 polyA terminator, reverse primer"
     primer_bind     complement(5901..5917)
                     /label=M13 rev
                     /note="common sequencing primer, one of multiple similar
                     variants"
     primer_bind     complement(5901..5917)
                     /label=M13 Reverse
                     /note="In lacZ gene. Also called M13-rev"
     primer_bind     complement(5914..5936)
                     /label=M13/pUC Reverse
                     /note="In lacZ gene"
     protein_bind    5925..5941
                     /label=lac operator
                     /bound_moiety="lac repressor encoded by lacI"
                     /note="The lac repressor binds to the lac operator to
                     inhibit transcription in E. coli. This inhibition can be
                     relieved by adding lactose or
                     isopropyl-beta-D-thiogalactopyranoside (IPTG)."
     promoter        complement(5949..5979)
                     /label=lac promoter
                     /note="promoter for the E. coli lac operon"
     protein_bind    5994..6015
                     /label=CAP binding site
                     /bound_moiety="E. coli catabolite activator protein"
                     /note="CAP binding activates transcription in the presence
                     of cAMP."
     primer_bind     complement(6132..6149)
                     /label=L4440
                     /note="L4440 vector, forward primer"
     rep_origin      complement(6303..6891)
                     /direction=LEFT
                     /label=ori
                     /note="high-copy-number ColE1/pMB1/pBR322/pUC origin of
                     replication"
     primer_bind     complement(6383..6402)
                     /label=pBR322ori-F
                     /note="pBR322 origin, forward primer"
     CDS             complement(7062..7922)
                     /codon_start=1
                     /gene="bla"
                     /product="beta-lactamase"
                     /label=AmpR
                     /note="confers resistance to ampicillin, carbenicillin, and
                     related antibiotics"
                     /translation="MSIQHFRVALIPFFAAFCLPVFAHPETLVKVKDAEDQLGARVGYI
                     ELDLNSGKILESFRPEERFPMMSTFKVLLCGAVLSRIDAGQEQLGRRIHYSQNDLVEYS
                     PVTEKHLTDGMTVRELCSAAITMSDNTAANLLLTTIGGPKELTAFLHNMGDHVTRLDRW
                     EPELNEAIPNDERDTTMPVAMATTLRKLLTGELLTLASRQQLIDWMEADKVAGPLLRSA
                     LPAGWFIADKSGAGERGSRGIIAALGPDGKPSRIVVIYTTGSQATMDERNRQIAEIGAS
                     LIKHW"
     primer_bind     7685..7704
                     /label=Amp-R
                     /note="Ampicillin resistance gene, reverse primer"
     promoter        complement(7923..8027)
                     /gene="bla"
                     /label=AmpR promoter
ORIGIN
        1 gacggatcgg gagatctccc gatcccctat ggtcgactct cagtacaatc tgctctgatg
       61 ccgcatagtt aagccagtat ctgctccctg cttgtgtgtt ggaggtcgct gagtagtgcg
      121 cgagcaaaat ttaagctaca acaaggcaag gcttgaccga caattgcatg aagaatctgc
      181 ttagggttag gcgttttgcg ctgcttcgcg atgtacgggc cagatatacg cgttgacatt
      241 gattattgac tagttattaa tagtaatcaa ttacggggtc attagttcat agcccatata
      301 tggagttccg cgttacataa cttacggtaa atggcccgcc tggctgaccg cccaacgacc
      361 cccgcccatt gacgtcaata atgacgtatg ttcccatagt aacgccaata gggactttcc
      421 attgacgtca atgggtggac tatttacggt aaactgccca cttggcagta catcaagtgt
      481 atcatatgcc aagtacgccc cctattgacg tcaatgacgg taaatggccc gcctggcatt
      541 atgcccagta catgacctta tgggactttc ctacttggca gtacatctac gtattagtca
      601 tcgctattac catggtgatg cggttttggc agtacatcaa tgggcgtgga tagcggtttg
      661 actcacgggg atttccaagt ctccacccca ttgacgtcaa tgggagtttg ttttggcacc
      721 aaaatcaacg ggactttcca aaatgtcgta acaactccgc cccattgacg caaatgggcg
      781 gtaggcgtgt acggtgggag gtctatataa gcagagctct ctggctaact agagaaccca
      841 ctgcttactg gcttatcgaa attaatacga ctcactatag ggagacccaa gctggctagc
      901 accatggact acaaagacca tgacggtgat tataaagatc atgacatcga ttacaaggat
      961 gacgatgaca agatggcccc caagaagaag aggaaggtgg gcattcaccg cggggtacct
     1021 atggtggact tgaggacact cggttattcg caacagcaac aggagaaaat caagcctaag
     1081 gtcaggagca ccgtcgcgca acaccacgag gcgcttgtgg ggcatggctt cactcatgcg
     1141 catattgtcg cgctttcaca gcaccctgcg gcgcttggga cggtggctgt caaataccaa
     1201 gatatgattg cggccctgcc cgaagccacg cacgaggcaa ttgtaggggt cggtaaacag
     1261 tggtcgggag cgcgagcact tgaggcgctg ctgactgtgg cgggtgagct tagggggcct
     1321 ccgctccagc tcgacaccgg gcagctgctg aagatcgcga agagaggggg agtaacagcg
     1381 gtagaggcag tgcacgcctg gcgcaatgcg ctcaccgggg cccccttgaa cctgacccca
     1441 gaccaggtag tcgcaatcgc gtcaaacgga gggggaaagc aagccctgga aaccgtgcaa
     1501 aggttgttgc cggtcctttg tcaagaccac ggccttacac cggagcaagt cgtggccatt
     1561 gcaagcaatg ggggtggcaa acaggctctt gagacggttc agagacttct cccagttctc
     1621 tgtcaagccc acgggctgac tcccgatcaa gttgtagcga ttgcgtcgaa cattggaggg
     1681 aaacaagcat tggagactgt ccaacggctc cttcccgtgt tgtgtcaagc ccacggtttg
     1741 acgcctgcac aagtggtcgc catcgccagc catgatggcg gtaagcaggc gctggaaaca
     1801 gtacagcgcc tgctgcctgt actgtgccag gatcatggac tgaccccaga ccaggtagtc
     1861 gcaatcgcgt caaacggagg gggaaagcaa gccctggaaa ccgtgcaaag gttgttgccg
     1921 gtcctttgtc aagaccacgg ccttacaccg gagcaagtcg tggccattgc aaataataac
     1981 ggtggcaaac aggctcttga gacggttcag agacttctcc cagttctctg tcaagcccac
     2041 gggctgactc ccgatcaagt tgtagcgatt gcgtcgcatg acggagggaa acaagcattg
     2101 gagactgtcc aacggctcct tcccgtgttg tgtcaagccc acggtttgac gcctgcacaa
     2161 gtggtcgcca tcgcctcgaa tggcggcggt aagcaggcgc tggaaacagt acagcgcctg
     2221 ctgcctgtac tgtgccagga tcatggactg accccagacc aggtagtcgc aatcgcgaac
     2281 aataatgggg gaaagcaagc cctggaaacc gtgcaaaggt tgttgccggt cctttgtcaa
     2341 gaccacggcc ttacaccgga gcaagtcgtg gccattgcat cccacgacgg tggcaaacag
     2401 gctcttgaga cggttcagag acttctccca gttctctgtc aagcccacgg gctgactccc
     2461 gatcaagttg tagcgattgc gtccaacggt ggagggaaac aagcattgga gactgtccaa
     2521 cggctccttc ccgtgttgtg tcaagcccac ggtttgacgc ctgcacaagt ggtcgccatc
     2581 gccagccatg atggcggtaa gcaggcgctg gaaacagtac agcgcctgct gcctgtactg
     2641 tgccaggatc atggactgac cccagaccag gtagtcgcaa tcgcgtcaca tgacggggga
     2701 aagcaagccc tggaaaccgt gcaaaggttg ttgccggtcc tttgtcaaga ccacggcctt
     2761 acaccggagc aagtcgtggc cattgcatcc cacgacggtg gcaaacaggc tcttgagacg
     2821 gttcagagac ttctcccagt tctctgtcaa gcccacgggc tgactcccga tcaagttgta
     2881 gcgattgcga ataacaatgg agggaaacaa gcattggaga ctgtccaacg gctccttccc
     2941 gtgttgtgtc aagcccacgg tttgacgcct gcacaagtgg tcgccatcgc cagccatgat
     3001 ggcggtaagc aggcgctgga aacagtacag cgcctgctgc ctgtactgtg ccaggatcat
     3061 ggactgacac ccgaacaggt ggtcgccatt gcttctaatg ggggaggacg gccagccttg
     3121 gagtccatcg tagcccaatt gtccaggccc gatcccgcgt tggctgcgtt aacgaatgac
     3181 catctggtgg cgttggcatg tcttggtgga cgacccgcgc tcgatgcagt caaaaagggt
     3241 ctgcctcatg ctcccgcatt gatcaaaaga accaaccggc ggattcccga gagaacttcc
     3301 catcgagtcg cgggatccca actagtcaaa agtgaactgg aggagaagaa atctgaactt
     3361 cgtcataaat tgaaatatgt gcctcatgaa tatattgaat taattgaaat tgccagaaat
     3421 tccactcagg atagaattct tgaaatgaag gtaatggaat tttttatgaa agtttatgga
     3481 tatagaggta aacatttggg tggatcaagg aaaccggacg gagcaattta tactgtcgga
     3541 tctcctattg attacggtgt gatcgtggat actaaagctt atagcggagg ttataatctg
     3601 ccaattggcc aagcagatga aatgcaacga tatgtcgaag aaaatcaaac acgaaacaaa
     3661 catatcaacc ctaatgaatg gtggaaagtc tatccatctt ctgtaacgga atttaagttt
     3721 ttatttgtga gtggtcactt taaaggaaac tacaaagctc agcttacacg attaaatcat
     3781 atcactaatt gtaatggagc tgttcttagt gtagaagagc ttttaattgg tggagaaatg
     3841 attaaagccg gcacattaac cttagaggaa gtcagacgga aatttaataa cggcgagata
     3901 aacttttaag ggcccttcga aggtaagcct atccctaacc ctctcctcgg tctcgattct
     3961 acgcgtaccg gtcatcatca ccatcaccat tgagtttaaa cccgctgatc agcctcgact
     4021 gtgccttcta gttgccagcc atctgttgtt tgcccctccc ccgtgccttc cttgaccctg
     4081 gaaggtgcca ctcccactgt cctttcctaa taaaatgagg aaattgcatc gcattgtctg
     4141 agtaggtgtc attctattct ggggggtggg gtggggcagg acagcaaggg ggaggattgg
     4201 gaagacaata gcaggcatgc tggggatgcg gtgggctcta tggcttctga ggcggaaaga
     4261 accagctggg gctctagggg gtatccccnn nnnnnnnnnn nnnnnnnnnn nnnnnnnnnn
     4321 nnnnnnnnnn nnnnnnnnnn nnnnnnnnnn nnnnnnnnnn nnnnnnnnnn nnnnnnnnnn
     4381 nnnnnnnnnn nnnnnnnnnn nnnnnnnnnn nncgccggct ttccccgtca agctctaaat
     4441 cggggcannn nnnnnnnnnn nnnnnnnnnn nnnnnnnnnn nnnnnnnnnn nnnnnnnnnn
     4501 nnnnannnnn nnnnnnnnnn nnnnnnnnnn nnnnnnnnnn nnnnnnnnnn nnnncctttg
     4561 acgttggagt ccacgttctt taatagtgga ctcttgttcc aaactggaac aacactcaac
     4621 cctatctcgg tctattcttt tgatttataa gggattttgg ggatttcggc ctattggtta
     4681 aaaaatgagc tgatttaaca aaaatttaac gcgaattaat tctgtggaat gtgtgtcagt
     4741 tagggtgtgg aaagtcccca ggctccccag gcaggcagaa gtatgcaaag catgcatctc
     4801 aattagtcag caaccaggtg tggaaagtcc ccaggctccc cagcaggcag aagtatgcaa
     4861 agcatgcatc tcaattagtc agcaaccata gtcccgcccc taactccgcc catcccgccc
     4921 ctaactccgc ccagttccgc ccattctccg ccccatggct gactaatttt ttttatttat
     4981 gcagaggccg aggccgcctc tgcctctgag ctattccaga agtagtgagg aggctttttt
     5041 ggaggcctag gcttttgcaa aaagctcccg ggagcttgta tatccatttt cggatctgat
     5101 cagcacgtgt tgacaattaa tcatcggcat agtatatcgg catagtataa tacgacaagg
     5161 tgaggaacta aaccatggcc aagcctttgt ctcaagaaga atccaccctc attgaaagag
     5221 caacggctac aatcaacagc atccccatct ctgaagacta cagcgtcgcc agcgcagctc
     5281 tctctagcga cggccgcatc ttcactggtg tcaatgtata tcattttact gggggacctt
     5341 gtgcagaact cgtggtgctg ggcactgctg ctgctgcggc agctggcaac ctgacttgta
     5401 tcgtcgcgat cggaaatgag aacaggggca tcttgagccc ctgcggacgg tgtcgacagg
     5461 tgcttctcga tctgcatcct gggatcaaag cgatagtgaa ggacagtgat ggacagccga
     5521 cggcagttgg gattcgtgaa ttgctgccct ctggttatgt gtgggagggc taagcacttc
     5581 gtggccgagg agcaggactg acacgtgcta cgagatttcg attccaccgc cgccttctat
     5641 gaaaggttgg gcttcggaat cgttttccgg gacgccggct ggatgatcct ccagcgcggg
     5701 gatctcatgc tggagttctt cgcccacccc aacttgttta ttgcagctta taatggttac
     5761 aaataaagca atagcatcac aaatttcaca aataaagcat ttttttcact gcattctagt
     5821 tgtggtttgt ccaaactcat caatgtatct tatcatgtct gtataccgtc gacctctagc
     5881 tagagcttgg cgtaatcatg gtcatagctg tttcctgtgt gaaattgtta tccgctcaca
     5941 attccacaca acatacgagc cggaagcata aagtgtaaag cctggggtgc ctaatgagtg
     6001 agctaactca cattaattgc gttgcgctca ctgcccgctt tccagtcggg aaacctgtcg
     6061 tgccagctgc attaatgaat cggccaacgc gcggggagag gcggtttgcg tattgggcgc
     6121 tcttccgctt cctcgctcac tgactcgctg cgctcggtcg ttcggctgcg gcgagcggta
     6181 tcagctcact caaaggcggt aatacggtta tccacagaat caggggataa cgcaggaaag
     6241 aacatgtgag caaaaggcca gcaaaaggcc aggaaccgta aaaaggccgc gttgctggcg
     6301 tttttccata ggctccgccc ccctgacgag catcacaaaa atcgacgctc aagtcagagg
     6361 tggcgaaacc cgacaggact ataaagatac caggcgtttc cccctggaag ctccctcgtg
     6421 cgctctcctg ttccgaccct gccgcttacc ggatacctgt ccgcctttct cccttcggga
     6481 agcgtggcgc tttctcaatg ctcacgctgt aggtatctca gttcggtgta ggtcgttcgc
     6541 tccaagctgg gctgtgtgca cgaacccccc gttcagcccg accgctgcgc cttatccggt
     6601 aactatcgtc ttgagtccaa cccggtaaga cacgacttat cgccactggc agcagccact
     6661 ggtaacagga ttagcagagc gaggtatgta ggcggtgcta cagagttctt gaagtggtgg
     6721 cctaactacg gctacactag aaggacagta tttggtatct gcgctctgct gaagccagtt
     6781 accttcggaa aaagagttgg tagctcttga tccggcaaac aaaccaccgc tggtagcggt
     6841 ggtttttttg tttgcaagca gcagattacg cgcagaaaaa aaggatctca agaagatcct
     6901 ttgatctttt ctacggggtc tgacgctcag tggaacgaaa actcacgtta agggattttg
     6961 gtcatgagat tatcaaaaag gatcttcacc tagatccttt taaattaaaa atgaagtttt
     7021 aaatcaatct aaagtatata tgagtaaact tggtctgaca gttaccaatg cttaatcagt
     7081 gaggcaccta tctcagcgat ctgtctattt cgttcatcca tagttgcctg actccccgtc
     7141 gtgtagataa ctacgatacg ggagggctta ccatctggcc ccagtgctgc aatgataccg
     7201 cgagacccac gctcaccggc tccagattta tcagcaataa accagccagc cggaagggcc
     7261 gagcgcagaa gtggtcctgc aactttatcc gcctccatcc agtctattaa ttgttgccgg
     7321 gaagctagag taagtagttc gccagttaat agtttgcgca acgttgttgc cattgctaca
     7381 ggcatcgtgg tgtcacgctc gtcgtttggt atggcttcat tcagctccgg ttcccaacga
     7441 tcaaggcgag ttacatgatc ccccatgttg tgcaaaaaag cggttagctc cttcggtcct
     7501 ccgatcgttg tcagaagtaa gttggccgca gtgttatcac tcatggttat ggcagcactg
     7561 cataattctc ttactgtcat gccatccgta agatgctttt ctgtgactgg tgagtactca
     7621 accaagtcat tctgagaata gtgtatgcgg cgaccgagtt gctcttgccc ggcgtcaata
     7681 cgggataata ccgcgccaca tagcagaact ttaaaagtgc tcatcattgg aaaacgttct
     7741 tcggggcgaa aactctcaag gatcttaccg ctgttgagat ccagttcgat gtaacccact
     7801 cgtgcaccca actgatcttc agcatctttt actttcacca gcgtttctgg gtgagcaaaa
     7861 acaggaaggc aaaatgccgc aaaaaaggga ataagggcga cacggaaatg ttgaatactc
     7921 atactcttcc tttttcaata ttattgaagc atttatcagg gttattgtct catgagcgga
     7981 tacatatttg aatgtattta gaaaaataaa caaatagggg ttccgcgcac atttccccga
     8041 aaagtgccac ctgacgtc
//
